>Addgene plasmid #208756 | pKLV-EF1a-BFPCDK6-W | addgene full sequence | sequence record 419617 | Addgene NGS Result
ACGGCCAGTGAGCGCGCGTAATACGACTCACTATAGGGCGAATTGACTAGTTATTAATAGTAATCAATTA
CGGGGTCATTAGTTCATAGCCCATATATGGAGTTCCGCGTTACATAACTTACGGTAAATGGCCCGCCTGG
CTGACCGCCCAACGACCCCCGCCCATTGACGTCAATAATGACGTATGTTCCCATAGTAACGCCAATAGGG
ACTTTCCATTGACGTCAATGGGTGGAGTATTTACGGTAAACTGCCCACTTGGCAGTACATCAAGTGTATC
ATATGCCAAGTACGCCCCCTATTGACGTCAATGACGGTAAATGGCCCGCCTGGCATTATGCCCAGTACAT
GACCTTATGGGACTTTCCTACTTGGCAGTACATCTACGTATTAGTCATCGCTATTACCATGGTGATGCGG
TTTTGGCAGTACATCAATGGGCGTGGATAGCGGTTTGACTCACGGGGATTTCCAAGTCTCCACCCCATTG
ACGTCAATGGGAGTTTGTTTTGGCACCAAAATCAACGGGACTTTCCAAAATGTCGTAACAACTCCGCCCC
ATTGACGCAAATGGGCGGTAGGCGTGTACGGTGGGAGGTCTATATAAGCAGCGCGTTTTGCCTGTACTGG
GTCTCTCTGGTTAGACCAGATCTGAGCCTGGGAGCTCTCTGGCTAACTAGGGAACCCACTGCTTAAGCCT
CAATAAAGCTTGCCTTGAGTGCTTCAAGTAGTGTGTGCCCGTCTGTTGTGTGACTCTGGTAACTAGAGAT
CCCTCAGACCCTTTTAGTCAGTGTGGAAAATCTCTAGCAGTGGCGCCCGAACAGGGACTTGAAAGCGAAA
GGGAAACCAGAGGAGCTCTCTCGACGCAGGACTCGGCTTGCTGAAGCGCGCACGGCAAGAGGCGAGGGGC
GGCGACTGGTGAGTACGCCAAAAATTTTGACTAGCGGAGGCTAGAAGGAGAGAGATGGGTGCGAGAGCGT
CAGTATTAAGCGGGGGAGAATTAGATCGCGATGGGAAAAAATTCGGTTAAGGCCAGGGGGAAAGAAAAAA
TATAAATTAAAACATATAGTATGGGCAAGCAGGGAGCTAGAACGATTCGCAGTTAATCCTGGCCTGTTAG
AAACATCAGAAGGCTGTAGACAAATACTGGGACAGCTACAACCATCCCTTCAGACAGGATCAGAAGAACT
TAGATCATTATATAATACAGTAGCAACCCTCTATTGTGTGCATCAAAGGATAGAGATAAAAGACACCAAG
GAAGCTTTAGACAAGATAGAGGAAGAGCAAAACAAAAGTAAGACCACCGCACAGCAAGCGGCCGGCCGCT
GATCTTCAGACCTGGAGGAGGAGATATGAGGGACAATTGGAGAAGTGAATTATATAAATATAAAGTAGTA
AAAATTGAACCATTAGGAGTAGCACCCACCAAGGCAAAGAGAAGAGTGGTGCAGAGAGAAAAAAGAGCAG
TGGGAATAGGAGCTTTGTTCCTTGGGTTCTTGGGAGCAGCAGGAAGCACTATGGGCGCAGCGTCAATGAC
GCTGACGGTACAGGCCAGACAATTATTGTCTGGTATAGTGCAGCAGCAGAACAATTTGCTGAGGGCTATT
GAGGCGCAACAGCATCTGTTGCAACTCACAGTCTGGGGCATCAAGCAGCTCCAGGCAAGAATCCTGGCTG
TGGAAAGATACCTAAAGGATCAACAGCTCCTGGGGATTTGGGGTTGCTCTGGAAAACTCATTTGCACCAC
TGCTGTGCCTTGGAATGCTAGTTGGAGTAATAAATCTCTGGAACAGATTTGGAATCACACGACCTGGATG
GAGTGGGACAGAGAAATTAACAATTACACAAGCTTAATACACTCCTTAATTGAAGAATCGCAAAACCAGC
AAGAAAAGAATGAACAAGAATTATTGGAATTAGATAAATGGGCAAGTTTGTGGAATTGGTTTAACATAAC
AAATTGGCTGTGGTATATAAAATTATTCATAATGATAGTAGGAGGCTTGGTAGGTTTAAGAATAGTTTTT
GCTGTACTTTCTATAGTGAATAGAGTTAGGCAGGGATATTCACCATTATCGTTTCAGACCCACCTCCCAA
CCCCGAGGGGACCCGACAGGCCCGAAGGAATAGAAGAAGAAGGTGGAGAGAGAGACAGAGACAGATCCAT
TCGATTAGTGAACGGATCGGCACTGCGTGCGCCAATTCTGCAGACAAATGGCAGTATTCATCCACAATTT
TAAAAGAAAAGGGGGGATTGGGGGGTACAGTGCAGGGGAAAGAATAGTAGACATAATAGCAACAGACATA
CAAACTAAAGAATTACAAAAACAAATTACAAAAATTCAAAATTTTCGGGTTTATTACAGGGACAGCAGAG
ATCCAGTTTGGTTAGTACCGGGCCCTACGCGTGAGGGGCGCGGAAGCCGGGGCGGAGGAGGAGCCAACCC
CGGGCTGGGCTGAGACCCGCAGAGGAAGACGCTCTAGGGATTTGTCCCGGACTAGCGAGATGGCAAGGCT
GAGGACGGGAGGCTGATTGAGAGGCGAAGGTACACCCTAATCTCAATACAACCTTTGGAGCTAAGCCAGC
AATGGTAGAGGGAAGATTCTGCACGTCCCTTCCAGGCGGCCTCCCCGTCACCACCCCCCCCAACCCGCCC
CGACCGGAGCTGAGAGTAATTCATACAAAAGGACTCGCCCCTGCCTTGGGGAATCCCAGGGACCGTCGTT
AAACTCCCACTAACGTAGAACCCAGAGATCGCTGCGTTCCCGCCCCCTCACCCGCCCGCTCTCGTCATCA
CTGAGGTGGAGAAGAGCATGCGTGAGGCTCCGGTGCCCGTCAGTGGGCAGAGCGCACATCGCCCACAGTC
CCCGAGAAGTTGGGGGGAGGGGTCGGCAATTGAACCGGTGCCTAGAGAAAGTGGCGCGGGGTAAACTGGG
AAAGTGATGTCGTGTACTGGCTCCGCCTTTTTCCCGAGGGTGGGGGAGAACCGTATATAAGTGCAGTAGT
CGCCGTGAACGTTCTTTTTCGCAACGGGTTTGCCGCCAGAACACAGGTAAGTGCCGTGTGTGGTTCCCGC
GGGCCTGGCCTCTTTACGGGTTATGGCCCTTGCGTGCCTTGAATTACTTCCACGCCCCTGGCTGCAGTAC
GTGATTCTTGATCCCGAGCTTCGGGTTGGAAGTGGGTGGGAGAGTTCGAGGCCTTGCGCTTAAGGAGCCC
CTTCGCCTCGTGCTTGAGTTGAGGCCTGGCCTGGGCGCTGGGGCCGCCGCGTGCGAATCTGGTGGCACCT
TCGCGCCTGTCTCGCTGCTTTCGATAAGTCTCTAGCCATTTAAAATTTTTGATGACCTGCTGCGACGCTT
TTTTTCTGGCAAGATAGTCTTGTAAATGCGGGCCAAGATCTGCACACTGGTATTTCGGTTTTTGGGGCCG
CGGGCGGCGACGGGGCCCGTGCGTCCCAGCGCACATGTTCGGCGAGGCGGGGCCTGCGAGCGCGGCCACC
GAGAATCGGACGGGGGTAGTCTCAAGCTGGCCGGCCTGCTCTGGTGCCTGGCCTCGCGCCGCCGTGTATC
GCCCCGCCCTGGGCGGCAAGGCTGGCCCGGTCGGCACCAGTTGCGTGAGCGGAAAGATGGCCGCTTCCCG
GCCCTGCTGCAGGGAGCTCAAAATGGAGGACGCGGCGCTCGGGAGAGCGGGCGGGTGAGTCACCCACACA
AAGGAAAAGGGCCTTTCCGTCCTCAGCCGTCGCTTCATGTGACTCCACGGAGTACCGGGCGCCGTCCAGG
CACCTCGATTAGTTCTCGAGCTTTTGGAGTACGTCGTCTTTAGGTTGGGGGGAGGGGTTTTATGCGATGG
AGTTTCCCCACACTGAGTGGGTGGAGACTGAAGTTAGGCCAGCTTGGCACTTGATGTAATTCTCCTTGGA
ATTTGCCCTTTTTGAGTTTGGATCTTGGTTCATTCTCAAGCCTCAGACAGTGGTTCAAAGTTTTTTTCTT
CCATTTCAGGTGTCGTGGGAAGCTTGGCGCGCCCACCATGAGCGAGCTGATTAAGGAGAACATGCACATG
AAGCTGTACATGGAGGGCACCGTGGACAACCATCACTTCAAGTGCACATCCGAGGGCGAAGGCAAGCCCT
ACGAGGGCACCCAGACCATGAGAATCAAGGTGGTCGAGGGCGGCCCTCTCCCCTTCGCCTTCGACATCCT
GGCTACTAGCTTCCTCTACGGCAGCAAGACCTTCATCAACCACACCCAGGGCATCCCCGACTTCTTCAAG
CAGTCCTTCCCTGAGGGCTTCACATGGGAGAGAGTCACCACATACGAAGACGGGGGCGTGCTGACCGCTA
CCCAGGACACCAGCCTCCAGGACGGCTGCCTCATCTACAACGTCAAGATCAGAGGGGTGAACTTCACATC
CAACGGCCCTGTGATGCAGAAGAAAACACTCGGCTGGGAGGCCTTCACCGAGACGCTGTACCCCGCTGAC
GGCGGCCTGGAAGGCAGAAACGACATGGCCCTGAAGCTCGTGGGCGGGAGCCATCTGATCGCAAACATCA
AGACCACATATAGATCCAAGAAACCCGCTAAGAACCTCAAGATGCCTGGCGTCTACTATGTGGACTACAG
ACTGGAAAGAATCAAGGAGGCCAACAACGAGACCTACGTCGAGCAGCACGAGGTGGCAGTGGCCAGATAC
TGCGACCTCCCTAGCAAACTGGGGCACAAGCTTAATGGCGGCGGGTCCGGAGGAGAGGGCAGAGGATCTC
TTCTAACATGCGGTGACGTGGAGGAGAATCCTGGCCCAATGGAGAAGGACGGCCTGTGCCGCGCTGACCA
GCAGTACGAATGCGTGGCGGAGATCGGGGAGGGCGCCTATGGGAAGGTGTTCAAGGCCCGCGACTTGAAG
AACGGAGGCCGTTTCGTGGCGTTGAAGCGCGTGCGGGTGCAGACCGGCGAGGAGGGCATGCCGCTCTCCA
CCATCCGCGAGGTGGCGGTGCTGAGGCACCTGGAGACCTTCGAGCACCCCAACGTGGTCAGGTTGTTTGA
TGTGTGCACAGTGTCACGAACAGACAGAGAAACCAAACTAACTTTAGTGTTTGAACATGTCGATCAAGAC
TTGACCACTTACTTGGATAAAGTTCCAGAGCCTGGAGTGCCCACTGAAACCATAAAGGATATGATGTTTC
AGCTTCTCCGAGGTCTGGACTTTCTTCATTCACACCGAGTAGTGCATCGCGATCTAAAACCACAGAACAT
TCTGGTGACCAGCAGCGGACAAATAAAACTCGCTGACTTCGGCCTTGCCCGCATCTATAGTTTCCAGATG
GCTCTAACCTCAGTGGTCGTCACGCTGTGGTACAGAGCACCCGAAGTCTTGCTCCAGTCCAGCTACGCCA
CCCCCGTGGATCTCTGGAGTGTTGGCTGCATATTTGCAGAAATGTTTCGTAGAAAGCCTCTTTTTCGTGG
AAGTTCAGATGTTGATCAACTAGGAAAAATCTTGGACGTGATTGGACTCCCAGGAGAAGAAGACTGGCCT
AGAGATGTTGCCCTTCCCAGGCAGGCTTTTCATTCAAAATCTGCCCAACCAATTGAGAAGTTTGTAACAG
ATATCGATGAACTAGGCAAAGACCTACTTCTGAAGTGTTTGACATTTAACCCAGCCAAAAGAATATCTGC
CTACAGTGCCCTGTCTCACCCATACTTCCAGGACCTGGAAAGGTGCAAAGAAAACCTGGATTCCCACCTG
CCGCCCAGCCAGAACACCTCGGAGCTGAATACAGCCTGAGAATTCGCGGCCGCTCAACCTCTGGATTACA
AAATTTGTGAAAGATTGACTGGTATTCTTAACTATGTTGCTCCTTTTACGCTATGTGGATACGCTGCTTT
AATGCCTTTGTATCATGCTATTGCTTCCCGTATGGCTTTCATTTTCTCCTCCTTGTATAAATCCTGGTTG
CTGTCTCTTTATGAGGAGTTGTGGCCCGTTGTCAGGCAACGTGGCGTGGTGTGCACTGTGTTTGCTGACG
CAACCCCCACTGGTTGGGGCATTGCCACCACCTGTCAGCTCCTTTCCGGGACTTTCGCTTTCCCCCTCCC
TATTGCCACGGCGGAACTCATCGCCGCCTGCCTTGCCCGCTGCTGGACAGGGGCTCGGCTGTTGGGCACT
GACAATTCCGTGGTGTTGTCGGGGAAATCATCGTCCTTTCCTTGGCTGCTCGCCTGTGTTGCCACCTGGA
TTCTGCGCGGGACGTCCTTCTGCTACGTCCCTTCGGCCCTCAATCCAGCGGACCTTCCTTCCCGCGGCCT
GCTGCCGGCTCTGCGGCCTCTTCCGCGTCTTCGCCTTCGCCCTCAGACGAGTCGGATCTCCCTTTGGGCC
GCCTCCCCGCAGGTACCTTTAAGACCAATGACTTACAAGGCAGCTGTAGATCTTAGCCACTTTTTAAAAG
AAAAGGGGGGACTGGAAGGGCTAATTCACTCCCAAAGAAGTCAAGATCTGCTTTTTGCCTGTACTGGGTC
TCTCTGGTTAGACCAGAGTCTCTCTGGTTAGACCAGATCTGAGCCTGGGAGCTCTCTGGCTAACTAGGGA
ACCCACTGCTTAAGCCTCAATAAAGCTTGCCTTGAGTGCTTCAAGTAGTGTGTGCCCGTCTGTTGTGTGA
CTCTGGTAACTAGAGATCCCTCAGACCCTTTTAGTCAGTGTGGAAAATCTCTAGCAGTTTAAACCCGCTG
ATCAGCCTCGACTGTGCCTTCTAGTTGCCAGCCATCTGTTGTTTGCCCCTCCCCCGTGCCTTCCTTGACC
CTGGAAGGTGCCACTCCCACTGTCCTTTCCTAATAAAATGAGGAAATTGCATCGCATTGTCTGAGTAGGT
GTCATTCTATTCTGGGGGGTGGGGTGGGGCAGGACAGCAAGGGGGAGGATTGGGAAGTCAATAGCAGGCA
TGCTGGGGATGCGGTGGGCTCTATGGGCGGCCGTTAATTAAGCTTTTGTTCCCTTTAGTGAGGGTTAATT
GCGCGCTTGGCGTAATCATGGTCATAGCTGTTTCCTGTGTGAAATTGTTATCCGCTCACAATTCCACACA
ACATACGAGCCGGGAGCATAAAGTGTAAAGCCTGGGGTGCCTAATGAGTGAGCTAACTCACATTAATTGC
GTTGCGCTCACTGCCCGCTTTCCAGTCGGGAAACCTGTCGTGCCAGCTGCATTAATGAATCGGCCAACGC
GCGGGGAGAGGCGGTTTGCGTATTGGGCGCTCTTCCGCTTCCTCGCTCACTGACTCGCTGCGCTCGGTCG
TTCGGCTGCGGCGAGCGGTATCAGCTCACTCAAAGGCGGTAATACGGTTATCCACAGAATCAGGGGATAA
CGCAGGAAAGAACATGTGAGCAAAAGGCCAGCAAAAGGCCAGGAACCGTAAAAAGGCCGCGTTGCTGGCG
TTTTTCCATAGGCTCCGCCCCCCTGACGAGCATCACAAAAATCGACGCTCAAGTCAGAGGTGGCGAAACC
CGACAGGACTATAAAGATACCAGGCGTTTCCCCCTGGAAGCTCCCTCGTGCGCTCTCCTGTTCCGACCCT
GCCGCTTACCGGATACCTGTCCGCCTTTCTCCCTTCGGGAAGCGTGGCGCTTTCTCATAGCTCACGCTGT
AGGTATCTCAGTTCGGTGTAGGTCGTTCGCTCCAAGCTGGGCTGTGTGCACGAACCCCCCGTTCAGCCCG
ACCGCTGCGCCTTATCCGGTAACTATCGTCTTGAGTCCAACCCGGTAAGACACGACTTATCGCCACTGGC
AGCAGCCACTGGTAACAGGATTAGCAGAGCGAGGTATGTAGGCGGTGCTACAGAGTTCTTGAAGTGGTGG
CCTAACTACGGCTACACTAGAAGAACAGTATTTGGTATCTGCGCTCTGCTGAAGCCAGTTACCTTCGGAA
AAAGAGTTGGTAGCTCTTGATCCGGCAAACAAACCACCGCTGGTAGCGGTGGTTTTTTTGTTTGCAAGCA
GCAGATTACGCGCAGAAAAAAAGGATCTCAAGAAGATCCTTTGATCTTTTCTACGGGGTCTGACGCTCAG
TGGAACGAAAACTCACGTTAAGGGATTTTGGTCATGAGATTATCAAAAAGGATCTTCACCTAGATCCTTT
TAAATTAAAAATGAAGTTTTAAATCAATCTAAAGTATATATGAGTAAACTTGGTCTGACAGTTACCAATG
CTTAATCAGTGAGGCACCTATCTCAGCGATCTGTCTATTTCGTTCATCCATAGTTGCCTGACTCCCCGTC
GTGTAGATAACTACGATACGGGAGGGCTTACCATCTGGCCCCAGTGCTGCAATGATACCGCGAGACCCAC
GCTCACCGGCTCCAGATTTATCAGCAATAAACCAGCCAGCCGGAAGGGCCGAGCGCAGAAGTGGTCCTGC
AACTTTATCCGCCTCCATCCAGTCTATTAATTGTTGCCGGGAAGCTAGAGTAAGTAGTTCGCCAGTTAAT
AGTTTGCGCAACGTTGTTGCCATTGCTACAGGCATCGTGGTGTCACGCTCGTCGTTTGGTATGGCTTCAT
TCAGCTCCGGTTCCCAACGATCAAGGCGAGTTACATGATCCCCCATGTTGTGCAAAAAAGCGGTTAGCTC
CTTCGGTCCTCCGATCGTTGTCAGAAGTAAGTTGGCCGCAGTGTTATCACTCATGGTTATGGCAGCACTG
CATAATTCTCTTACTGTCATGCCATCCGTAAGATGCTTTTCTGTGACTGGTGAGTACTCAACCAAGTCAT
TCTGAGAATAGTGTATGCGGCGACCGAGTTGCTCTTGCCCGGCGTCAATACGGGATAATACCGCGCCACA
TAGCAGAACTTTAAAAGTGCTCATCATTGGAAAACGTTCTTCGGGGCGAAAACTCTCAAGGATCTTACCG
CTGTTGAGATCCAGTTCGATGTAACCCACTCGTGCACCCAACTGATCTTCAGCATCTTTTACTTTCACCA
GCGTTTCTGGGTGAGCAAAAACAGGAAGGCAAAATGCCGCAAAAAAGGGAATAAGGGCGACACGGAAATG
TTGAATACTCATACTCTTCCTTTTTCAATATTATTGAAGCATTTATCAGGGTTATTGTCTCATGAGCGGA
TACATATTTGAATGTATTTAGAAAAATAAACAAATAGGGGTTCCGCGCACATTTCCCCGAAAAGTGCCAC
CTAAATTGTAAGCGTTAATATTTTGTTAAAATTCGCGTTAAATTTTTGTTAAATCAGCTCATTTTTTAAC
CAATAGGCCGAAATCGGCAAAATCCCTTATAAATCAAAAGAATAGACCGAGATAGGGT
[37 nt withheld, positions 9299-9335]
AAAGAACGTGGACTCCAACGTCAAAGG
[49 nt withheld, positions 9363-9411]
T
[91 nt withheld, positions 9413-9503]
G
[124 nt withheld, positions 9505-9628]
CCCATTCGCCATTCAGGCTGCGCAACTGTTGGGAAGGGCGATCGGTGCGGGCCTCTTCGCTATTACGCCA
GCTGGCGAAAGGGGGATGTGCTGCAAGGCGATTAAGTTGGGTAACGCCAGGGTTTTCCCAGTCACGACGT
TGTAAAACG
Features (pLannotate 1.2.2; 27 found; start..end, strand, type, name):
     19..37      +  promoter       T7 promoter: promoter for bacteriophage T7 RNA polymerase
    108..411     +  enhancer       CMV enhancer: human cytomegalovirus immediate early enhancer
    412..611     +  promoter       CMV promoter: human cytomegalovirus (CMV) immediate early promoter
    629..809     +  LTR            5' LTR (truncated): truncated 5' long terminal repeat (LTR) from HIV-1
    856..981     +  misc_feature   HIV-1 Ψ: packaging signal of human immunodeficiency virus type 1
    965..1303    +  CDS            HIV-1 gag (fragment): gag protein from human immunodeficiency virus 1; gag
   1478..1711    +  misc_feature   RRE: The Rev response element (RRE) of HIV-1 allows for Rev-dependent mRNA export from the nucleus to the cytoplasm.
   2088..2188    +  CDS            Rev (fragment): human immunodeficiency virus 1 (HIV-1) Rev protein; rev; enhances nuclear export of unspliced and incompletely spliced viral mRNAs
   2238..2355    +  misc_feature   cPPT/CTS: central polypurine tract and central termination sequence of HIV-1
   2845..3056    +  promoter       EF-1α core promoter: core promoter for human elongation factor EF-1α
   3057..3999    +  intron         EF-1α intron A: intron upstream of the start codon of human EF-1α
   4028..4726    +  CDS            TagBFP: TagBFP is a basic (constitutively fluorescent) blue fluorescent protein published in 2008, derived from Entacmaea quadricolor. It is reported to be a very rapidly-maturing monomer with very low acid sensitivity.
   4799..5776    +  CDS            CDK6: CDK6_HUMAN - Also known as CDKN6. Experimental evidence at protein level: Swiss-Prot protein existence level 1. Serine/threonine-protein kinase involved in the control of the cell cycle and differentiation; promotes G1/S transition. Phosphorylates pRB/RB1 and NPM1. Interacts with D-type G1 cyclins during interphase at G1 to form a pRB/RB1 kinase and controls the entrance into the cell cycle. Involved in initiation and maintenance of cell cycle exit during cell differentiation; prevents cell proliferation and regulates negatively cell differentiation, but is required for the proliferation of sp
   5794..6380    +  misc_feature   WPRE: woodchuck hepatitis virus posttranscriptional regulatory element
   6374..6520    +  CDS            nef (fragment): NEF_HV1LA - Experimental evidence at protein level: Swiss-Prot protein existence level 1. Extracellular Nef protein targets CD4(+) T-lymphocytes for apoptosis by interacting with CXCR4 surface receptors. From Human immunodeficiency virus type 1 group M subtype B (isolate Lai) (HIV-1).
   6528..6706    +  LTR            5' LTR (truncated): truncated 5' long terminal repeat (LTR) from HIV-1
   6732..6843    +  polyA_signal   bGH poly(A) signal: bovine growth hormone polyadenylation signal
   6982..7000    -  promoter       T3 promoter: promoter for bacteriophage T3 RNA polymerase
   7045..7061    -  protein_bind   lac operator: The lac repressor binds to the lac operator to inhibit transcription in E. coli. This inhibition can be relieved by adding lactose or isopropyl-β-D-thiogalactopyranoside (IPTG). lac repressor encoded by lacI
   7069..7099    -  promoter       lac promoter: promoter for the E. coli lac operon
   7114..7135    -  protein_bind   CAP binding site: CAP binding activates transcription in the presence of cAMP. E. coli catabolite activator protein
   7148..7240    -  CDS            lacI (fragment): lac repressor; lacI; The lac repressor binds to the lac operator to inhibit transcription in E. coli. This inhibition can be relieved by adding lactose or isopropyl-β-D-thiogalactopyranoside (IPTG).
   7423..8011    -  rep_origin     ori: high-copy-number ColE1/pMB1/pBR322/pUC origin of replication
   8182..9042    -  CDS            AmpR: β-lactamase; bla; confers resistance to ampicillin, carbenicillin, and related antibiotics
   9043..9147    -  promoter       AmpR promoter: bla
   9200..9628    -  rep_origin     f1 ori (sequence partly withheld): f1 bacteriophage origin of replication; arrow indicates direction of (+) strand synthesis
   9633..11      -  CDS            lacZα (fragment) (across the origin): LacZα fragment of β-galactosidase; lacZ fragment
