[The description below was written by a language model from this plasmid's Addgene catalogue record and pLannotate feature annotations shown in this document.]
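Description:
pKLV-EF1a-BFPCDK6-W is an HIV-1-derived lentiviral expression vector built on the pKLV-EF1a-BFP-W backbone, carrying human CDK6 cDNA fused to a blue fluorescent protein. It is propagated in E. coli through a high-copy ColE1/pUC-type origin with ampicillin selection (AmpR under its own bla promoter). An f1 origin and remnants of a lacZα/lac promoter cloning region, flanked by T7 and T3 promoters, also remain in the plasmid backbone. The catalogue lists a total size of about 9.8 kb, which agrees closely with the sequenced record.

The viral portion has a CMV enhancer/promoter placed upstream of a truncated 5' LTR, so that genomic RNA can be transcribed in packaging cells. This is followed by the Ψ packaging signal with a partial gag sequence, the Rev response element for Rev-dependent nuclear export, and the cPPT/CTS. The second LTR is likewise annotated as truncated, and a bGH polyadenylation signal lies just beyond it. Viral proteins needed for particle production are not encoded here beyond short gag, Rev and nef fragments, so they must be supplied from separate plasmids.

The internal cassette uses the human EF-1α core promoter with its intron A to drive TagBFP followed downstream by the CDK6 coding sequence. The record describes these as a fusion, with a short unannotated stretch between the two annotated coding regions. A WPRE after CDK6 enhances transcript expression. No mammalian drug-resistance marker is annotated, so blue fluorescence is the evident way to identify or sort transduced cells. The vector provides stable ectopic expression of CDK6, a G1/S cell-cycle kinase, and was deposited with a study of BAF complex function in human T-cell acute lymphoblastic leukemia.
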