Addgene plasmid #208756: pKLV-EF1a-BFPCDK6-W
Purpose: Lentiviral vector expressing BFP fused with CDK6 cDNA
Depositing lab: Kosuke Yusa. Depositing organization: Kyoto University, Institute for Life and Medical Sciences. Publication: Canonical BAF complex regulates the oncogenic program in human T-cell acute lymphoblastic leukemia. Aoki K, Hyuga M, Tarumoto Y, Nishibuchi G, Ueda A, Ochi Y, Sugino S, Mikami T, Kobushi H, Kato I, Akahane K, Inukai T, Takaori-Kondo A, Takita J, Ogawa S, Yusa K. Blood. 2023 Nov 3:blood.2023020857. doi: 10.1182/blood.2023020857. PubMed 37922452.
Backbone
  Vector backbone: pKLV-EF1a-BFP-W
  Backbone manufacturer: addgene
  Backbone size w/o insert (bp): 8733
  Total vector size (bp): 9783
  Vector type: Lentiviral
Growth in bacteria
  Bacterial resistance: Ampicillin, 100 μg/mL
  Growth temperature: 37°C
  Growth strain: NEB Stable
  Copy number: Unknown
Gene/Insert
  Gene/Insert name: CDK6
  Species: H. sapiens (human)
  Entrez Gene: CDK6 (a.k.a. MCPH12, PLSTIRE)
  Cloning method: Gibson Cloning
  Sequencing primers: 5′ AGAAACCCGCTAAGAACCTCAAGATGC; 3′ CAAAGGGAGATCCGACTCGT
Terms and licenses: Academic/Nonprofit Terms; Industry Terms: Not Available to Industry
How to cite: pKLV-EF1a-BFPCDK6-W was a gift from Kosuke Yusa (Addgene plasmid # 208756 ; http://n2t.net/addgene:208756 ; RRID:Addgene_208756)
